Addgene plasmid #49572: EGFP-CERT-PH
Purpose: expresses the plekstrin homology domain of CERT/OSBP in mammalian cells
Depositing lab: Marci Scidmore. Depositing organization: Cornell University. Publication: Multiple host proteins that function in phosphatidylinositol-4-phosphate metabolism are recruited to the chlamydial inclusion. Moorhead AM, Jung JY, Smirnov A, Kaufer S, Scidmore MA. Infect Immun. 2010 May;78(5):1990-2007. doi: 10.1128/IAI.01340-09. Epub 2010 Mar 15. PubMed 20231409.
Backbone
  Vector backbone: EGFP C2
  Backbone manufacturer: c
  Backbone size w/o insert (bp): 4700
  Total vector size (bp): 5000
  Vector type: Mammalian Expression
  Selectable markers: Neomycin (select with G418)
Growth in bacteria
  Bacterial resistance: Kanamycin, 50 μg/mL
  Growth temperature: 37°C
  Growth strain: DH5alpha
  Copy number: High Copy
Gene/Insert
  Gene/Insert name: GPBP (alt name: CERT)
  Species: H. sapiens (human)
  Insert size (bp): 378
  Mutation: expresses AA 1-122
  GenBank ID: NM_031361.2
  Entrez Gene: CERT1 (a.k.a. CERT, CERTL, COL4A3BP, GPBP, MRD34, STARD11)
  Promoter: CMV
  Tag / fusion protein: EGFP (N terminal on insert)
  Cloning method: Restriction Enzyme; 5′ cloning site EcoRI (not destroyed); 3′ cloning site XhoI/SalI (destroyed during cloning)
  Sequencing primers: 5′ EGFP C (CATGGTCCTGCTGGAGTTCGTG)
Terms and licenses: Academic/Nonprofit Terms; Industry Terms: Not Available to Industry
Depositor comments: PH binding domain of GPBP recognizes PI4P
How to cite: EGFP-CERT-PH was a gift from Marci Scidmore (Addgene plasmid # 49572 ; http://n2t.net/addgene:49572 ; RRID:Addgene_49572)
