[The description below was written by a language model from this plasmid's Addgene catalogue record.]
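Description:
EGFP-CERT-PH is a mammalian expression plasmid built on the EGFP C2 backbone, with a total size of about 5 kb (a backbone of roughly 4.7 kb plus a 378 bp insert). It is maintained as a high-copy plasmid in E. coli under kanamycin selection. It also carries a neomycin resistance marker, so transfected mammalian cells can be selected with G418. No feature table accompanies the record, so the origins of replication and polyadenylation signals are not explicitly documented.

The insert encodes amino acids 1-122 of human CERT1 (also known as GPBP, CERT, COL4A3BP or STARD11), the N-terminal region that contains the pleckstrin homology domain. It was cloned by restriction digestion downstream of EGFP. The 5′ junction is an intact EcoRI site, and the 3′ junction is an XhoI/SalI compatible-end fusion that destroyed both sites. The product is a fusion protein with EGFP at the N terminus of the PH domain, expressed from the CMV promoter, which gives strong constitutive transcription in most mammalian cell lines.

According to the depositor, this PH domain recognizes phosphatidylinositol-4-phosphate (PI4P), so the fusion acts as a fluorescent, genetically encoded probe for PI4P-enriched membranes in cells. The associated publication examined host proteins involved in PI4P metabolism that are recruited to the chlamydial inclusion, which suggests the construct was used to visualize PI4P or CERT PH-domain targeting at that compartment in infected cells. The purpose field refers to the domain as "CERT/OSBP", but the insert details describe only CERT1 sequence.
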