>Addgene plasmid #49572 | EGFP-CERT-PH | addgene partial sequence | sequence record 76224 | SV40pA-R 5'-GAAATTTGTGATGCTATTGC-3'
TTATAAGCTGCAATAAACAAGTTAACAACAACAATTGCATTCATTTTATGTTTCAGGTTCAGGGGGAGGT
GTGGGAGGTTTTTTAAAGCAAGTAAAACCTCTACAAATGTGGTATGGCTGATTATGATCAGTTATCTAGA
TCCGGTGGATCCCGGGCCCGCGGTACCGTCGACTTATCCATATCCAGATTCAGTCTTGTGCTGTTCAATG
GCATCTATCCATTGCTGTCTATGATCTGGATCCTGAGCGCGAAGATACCAAACACTATCATTTACACTAA
TATCAAATCGACATTCATCAAAATCGTGAGGTGTGATGACAGCCTTGCTAAGACAGATGGATCCTCTGCA
GCCATACTCTGTTTCATCTTCAGATTTGTAGTAACTCAGAGCATTATTTTTCAAAACTACCCAACGATCC
TGCCACCCATGAATGTAGTTTGTCCACTTACTGAGGACCCCGCAGCGCTCCACAGGCGGCCCAGACTCCG
TCTCTGGATCCTCCTCCGAGCCCGACGAGTTCCAGCTCTGATTATCCGACATGAATTCGAAGCTTGAGCT
CGAGATCTGAGTCCGGCCGGACTTGTACAGCTCGTCCATGCCGAGAGTGATCCCGGCGGCGGTCACGAAC
TCCAGCAGGACCATGTGATCGCGCTTCTCGTTGGGGTCTTTGCTCAGGGCGGACTGGGTGCTCAGGTAGT
GGTTGTCGGGCAGCAGCACGGGGCCGTCGCCGATGGGGGTGTTCTGCTGGTAGTGGTCGGCGAGCTGCAC
GCTGCCGTCCTCGATGTTGTGGCGGATCTTGAAGTTCACCTTGATGCCGTTCTTCTGCTTGTCGGCCATG
ATATAGACGTTGTGGCTGTTGTAGTTGTACTCCAGCTTGTGCCCCAGGATGTTGCCGTCCTCCTTGAAGT
CGATGCCCTTCAGCTCGATGCGGTTCACCAGGGTGTCGCCCTCGAACTTCACCTCGGCGCGGGTCTTGTA
GTTGCCGTCGTCCTTGAAGAAGATG
